>Addgene plasmid #121508 | pAAVsc.U6-sgFah.CMV/CB-EGFP | addgene full sequence | sequence record 234575 | Addgene NGS Result
CCCATGATTCCTTCATATTTGCATATACGATACAAGGCTGTTAGAGAGATAATTGGAATTAATTTGACTG
TAAACACAAAGATATTAGTACAAAATACGTGACGTAGAAAGTAATAATTTCTTGGGTAGTTTGCAGTTTT
AAAATTATGTTTTAAAATGGACTATCATATGCTTACCGTAACTTGAAAGTATTTCGATTTCTTGGCTTTA
TATATCTTGTGGAAAGGACGAAACACCGAAAGAGTGGAGCCTTAGTGTGTTTTAGAGCTAGAAATAGCAA
GTTAAAATAAGGCTAGTCCGTTATCAACTTGAAAAAGTGGCACCGAGTCGGTGCTTTTTTACGCGTCGAC
ATTGATTATTGACTAGTTATTAATAGTAATCAATTACGGGGTCATTAGTTCATAGCCCATATATGGAGTT
CCGCGTTACATAACTTACGGTAAATGGCCCGCCTGGCTGACCGCCCAACGACCCCCGCCCATTGACGTCA
ATAATGACGTATGTTCCCATAGTAACGCCAATAGGGACTTTCCATTGACGTCAATGGGTGGAGTATTTAC
GGTAAACTGCCCACTTGGCAGTACATCAAGTGTATCATATGCCAAGTACGCCCCCTATTGACGTCAATGA
CGGTAAATGGCCCGCCTGGCATTATGCCCAGTACATGACCTTATGGGACTTTCCTACTTGGCAGTACATC
TACGTATTAGTCATCGCTATTACCATGTCGAGGCCACGTTCTGCTTCACTCTCCCCATCTCCCCCCCCTC
CCCACCCCCAATTTTGTATTTATTTATTTTTTAATTATTTTGTGCAGCGATGGGGGCGGGGGGGGGGGGC
GCGCGCCAGGCGGGGCGGGGCGGGGCGAGGGGCGGGGCGGGGCGAGGCGGAGAGGTGCGGCGGCAGCCAA
TCAGAGCGGCGCGCTCCGAAAGTTTCCTTTTATGGCGAGGCGGCGGCGGCGGCGGCCCTATAAAAAGCGA
AGCGCGCGGCGGGCGGGAGCAAGCTCTAGCCTCGAGAATACTTAATACGACTCACTATAGGCTAGTAATA
CGACTCACTATAGATGGTGAGCAAGGGCGAGGAGCTGTTCACCGGGGTGGTGCCCATCCTGGTCGAGCTG
GACGGCGACGTAAACGGCCACAAGTTCAGCGTGTCCGGCGAGGGCGAGGGCGATGCCACCTACGGCAAGC
TGACCCTGAAGTTCATCTGCACCACCGGCAAGCTGCCCGTGCCCTGGCCCACCCTCGTGACCACCCTGAC
CTACGGCGTGCAGTGCTTCAGCCGCTACCCCGACCACATGAAGCAGCACGACTTCTTCAAGTCCGCCATG
CCCGAAGGCTACGTCCAGGAGCGCACCATCTTCTTCAAGGACGACGGCAACTACAAGACCCGCGCCGAGG
TGAAGTTCGAGGGCGACACCCTGGTGAACCGCATCGAGCTGAAGGGCATCGACTTCAAGGAGGACGGCAA
CATCCTGGGGCACAAGCTGGAGTACAACTACAACAGCCACAACGTCTATATCATGGCCGACAAGCAGAAG
AACGGCATCAAGGTGAACTTCAAGATCCGCCACAACATCGAGGACGGCAGCGTGCAGCTCGCCGACCACT
ACCAGCAGAACACCCCCATCGGCGACGGCCCCGTGCTGCTGCCCGACAACCACTACCTGAGCACCCAGTC
CGCCCTGAGCAAAGACCCCAACGAGAAGCGCGATCACATGGTCCTGCTGGAGTTCGTGACCGCCGCCGGG
ATCACTCTCGGCATGGACGAGCTGTACAAGTAAAGCGGCCCTAGCGTTTAAACGGGCCCTCTAGAGTCGA
CCCGGGCGGCCTCGAGGACGGGGTGAACTACGCCTGAGGATCCGATCTTTTTCCCTCTGCCAAAAATTAT
GGGGACATCATGAAGCCCCTTGAGCATCTGACTTCTGGCTAATAAAGGAAATTTATTTTCATTGCAATAG
TGTGTTGGAATTTTTTGTGTCTCTCACTCGGCCTAGGTAGATAAGTAGCATGGCGGGTTAATCATTAACT
ACAAGGAACCCCTAGTGATGGAGTTGGCCACTCCCTCTCTGCGCGCTCGCTCGCTCACTGAGGCCGGGCG
ACCAAAGGTCGCCCGACGCCCGGGCTTTGCCCGGGCGGCCTCAGTGAGCGAGCGAGCGCGCAGCCTTAAT
TAACCTAATTCACTGGCCGTCGTTTTACAACGTCGTGACTGGGAAAACCCTGGCGTTACCCAACTTAATC
GCCTTGCAGCACATCCCCCTTTCGCCAGCTGGCGTAATAGCGAAGAGGCCCGCACCGATCGCCCTTCCCA
ACAGTTGCGCAGCCTGAATGGCGAATGGG
[124 nt withheld, positions 2340-2463]
C
[91 nt withheld, positions 2465-2555]
A
[49 nt withheld, positions 2557-2605]
CCTTTGACGTTGGAGTCCACGTTCTTT
[37 nt withheld, positions 2633-2669]
ACCCTATCTCGGTCTATTCTTTTGATTTATAAGGGATTTTGCCGATTTCGGCCTATTGGTTAAAAAATGA
GCTGATTTAACAAAAATTTAACGCGAATTTTAACAAAATATTAACGCTTACAATTTAGGTGGCACTTTTC
GGGGAAATGTGCGCGGAACCCCTATTTGTTTATTTTTCTAAATACATTCAAATATGTATCCGCTCATGAG
ACAATAACCCTGATAAATGCTTCAATAATATTGAAAAAGGAAGAGTATGAGTATTCAACATTTCCGTGTC
GCCCTTATTCCCTTTTTTGCGGCATTTTGCCTTCCTGTTTTTGCTCACCCAGAAACGCTGGTGAAAGTAA
AAGATGCTGAAGATCAGTTGGGTGCACGAGTGGGTTACATCGAACTGGATCTCAACAGCGGTAAGATCCT
TGAGAGTTTTCGCCCCGAAGAACGTTTTCCAATGATGAGCACTTTTAAAGTTCTGCTATGTGGCGCGGTA
TTATCCCGTATTGACGCCGGGCAAGAGCAACTCGGTCGCCGCATACACTATTCTCAGAATGACTTGGTTG
AGTACTCACCAGTCACAGAAAAGCATCTTACGGATGGCATGACAGTAAGAGAATTATGCAGTGCTGCCAT
AACCATGAGTGATAACACTGCGGCCAACTTACTTCTGACAACGATCGGAGGACCGAAGGAGCTAACCGCT
TTTTTGCACAACATGGGGGATCATGTAACTCGCCTTGATCGTTGGGAACCGGAGCTGAATGAAGCCATAC
CAAACGACGAGCGTGACACCACGATGCCTGTAGCAATGGCAACAACGTTGCGCAAACTATTAACTGGCGA
ACTACTTACTCTAGCTTCCCGGCAACAATTAATAGACTGGATGGAGGCGGATAAAGTTGCAGGACCACTT
CTGCGCTCGGCCCTTCCGGCTGGCTGGTTTATTGCTGATAAATCTGGAGCCGGTGAGCGTGGGTCTCGCG
GTATCATTGCAGCACTGGGGCCAGATGGTAAGCCCTCCCGTATCGTAGTTATCTACACGACGGGGAGTCA
GGCAACTATGGATGAACGAAATAGACAGATCGCTGAGATAGGTGCCTCACTGATTAAGCATTGGTAACTG
TCAGACCAAGTTTACTCATATATACTTTAGATTGATTTAAAACTTCATTTTTAATTTAAAAGGATCTAGG
TGAAGATCCTTTTTGATAATCTCATGACCAAAATCCCTTAACGTGAGTTTTCGTTCCACTGAGCGTCAGA
CCCCGTAGAAAAGATCAAAGGATCTTCTTGAGATCCTTTTTTTCTGCGCGTAATCTGCTGCTTGCAAACA
AAAAAACCACCGCTACCAGCGGTGGTTTGTTTGCCGGATCAAGAGCTACCAACTCTTTTTCCGAAGGTAA
CTGGCTTCAGCAGAGCGCAGATACCAAATACTGTTCTTCTAGTGTAGCCGTAGTTAGGCCACCACTTCAA
GAACTCTGTAGCACCGCCTACATACCTCGCTCTGCTAATCCTGTTACCAGTGGCTGCTGCCAGTGGCGAT
AAGTCGTGTCTTACCGGGTTGGACTCAAGACGATAGTTACCGGATAAGGCGCAGCGGTCGGGCTGAACGG
GGGGTTCGTGCACACAGCCCAGCTTGGAGCGAACGACCTACACCGAACTGAGATACCTACAGCGTGAGCT
ATGAGAAAGCGCCACGCTTCCCGAAGGGAGAAAGGCGGACAGGTATCCGGTAAGCGGCAGGGTCGGAACA
GGAGAGCGCACGAGGGAGCTTCCAGGGGGAAACGCCTGGTATCTTTATAGTCCTGTCGGGTTTCGCCACC
TCTGACTTGAGCGTCGATTTTTGTGATGCTCGTCAGGGGGGCGGAGCCTATGGAAAAACGCCAGCAACGC
GGCCTTTTTACGGTTCCTGGCCTTTTGCTGGCCTTTTGCTCACATGTTCTTTCCTGCGTTATCCCCTGAT
TCTGTGGATAACCGTATTACCGCCTTTGAGTGAGCTGATACCGCTCGCCGCAGCCGAACGACCGAGCGCA
GCGAGTCAGTGAGCGAGGAAGCGGAAGAGCGCCCAATACGCAAACCGCCTCTCCCCGCGCGTTGGCCGAT
TCATTAATGCAGCTGGCACGACAGGTTTCCCGACTGGAAAGCGGGCAGTGAGCGCAACGCAATTAATGTG
AGTTAGCTCACTCATTAGGCACCCCAGGCTTTACACTTTATGCTTCCGGCTCGTATGTTGTGTGGAATTG
TGAGCGGATAACAATTTCACACAGGAAACAGCTATGACCATGATTACGCCAGATTTAATTAAGGCCTTAA
TTAGGCTGCGCGCTCGCTCGCTCACTGAGGCCGCCCGGGCAAAGCCCGGGCGTCGGGCGACCTTTGGTCG
CCCGGCCTCAGTGAGCGAGCGAGCGCGCAGAGAGGGAGTGTAGCCATGCTCTAGGAAGATCAATTCAATT
CACGCGTGAGGGCCTATTT
Features (pLannotate 1.2.2; 19 found; start..end, strand, type, name):
    259..334     +  misc_RNA       gRNA scaffold: guide RNA scaffold for the Streptococcus pyogenes CRISPR/Cas9 system
    348..727     +  enhancer       CMV enhancer: human cytomegalovirus immediate early enhancer
    734..995     +  promoter       chicken β-actin promoter: No description available
   1023..1041    +  promoter       T7 promoter: promoter for bacteriophage T7 RNA polymerase
   1046..1063    +  promoter       T7 promoter (fragment): promoter for bacteriophage T7 RNA polymerase
   1064..1783    +  CDS            EGFP: the original enhanced GFP (Yang et al., 1996) mammalian codon-optimized
   1931..1986    +  polyA_signal   β-globin poly(A) signal: rabbit β-globin polyadenylation signal (Gil and Proudfoot, 1987)
   2034..2164    +  repeat_region  AAV2 ITR (fragment): inverted terminal repeat of adeno-associated virus serotype 2 inverted
   2178..2335    +  CDS            lacZα (fragment): LacZα fragment of β-galactosidase; lacZ fragment
   2340..2768    +  rep_origin     f1 ori (sequence partly withheld): f1 bacteriophage origin of replication; arrow indicates direction of (+) strand synthesis
   2821..2925    +  promoter       AmpR promoter: bla
   2926..3786    +  CDS            AmpR: β-lactamase; bla; confers resistance to ampicillin, carbenicillin, and related antibiotics
   3957..4545    +  rep_origin     ori: high-copy-number ColE1/pMB1/pBR322/pUC origin of replication
   4728..4820    +  CDS            lacI (fragment): lac repressor; lacI; The lac repressor binds to the lac operator to inhibit transcription in E. coli. This inhibition can be relieved by adding lactose or isopropyl-β-D-thiogalactopyranoside (IPTG).
   4833..4854    +  protein_bind   CAP binding site: CAP binding activates transcription in the presence of cAMP. E. coli catabolite activator protein
   4869..4899    +  promoter       lac promoter: promoter for the E. coli lac operon
   4907..4923    +  protein_bind   lac operator: The lac repressor binds to the lac operator to inhibit transcription in E. coli. This inhibition can be relieved by adding lactose or isopropyl-β-D-thiogalactopyranoside (IPTG). lac repressor encoded by lacI
   4984..5089    -  repeat_region  AAV2 ITR (fragment): inverted terminal repeat of adeno-associated virus serotype 2 inverted
   5127..229     +  promoter       U6 promoter (across the origin): RNA polymerase III promoter for human U6 snRNA
