[The description below was written by a language model from this plasmid's Addgene catalogue record and pLannotate feature annotations shown in this document.]
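Description:
pAAVsc.U6-sgFah.CMV/CB-EGFP is a self-complementary AAV transfer plasmid (pAAVsc backbone) for mammalian expression that delivers a single guide RNA against intron 7 of the mouse Fah gene, along with a fluorescent reporter. The 5,138-nt sequence carries two AAV2 inverted terminal repeat fragments of unequal annotated length (about 106 and 131 nt). This fits the "sc" design, in which one ITR is typically modified so that the packaged genome folds into double-stranded form, although the record does not describe the modification itself. In bacteria the plasmid replicates from a high-copy ColE1/pUC-type origin and is selected with ampicillin through the bla gene. An f1 origin and remnants of a lac cloning region (lacZα and lacI fragments, lac promoter and operator, CAP site) lie in the backbone outside the ITRs. A recombination-deficient growth strain is listed, which is common for repeat-containing AAV plasmids.

Two expression units sit between the ITRs. A human U6 RNA polymerase III promoter drives the synthetic Fah-targeting spacer fused to the Streptococcus pyogenes Cas9 guide RNA scaffold. Immediately downstream, a hybrid CMV enhancer/chicken β-actin promoter drives EGFP, terminated by a rabbit β-globin polyadenylation signal. Short T7 promoter sequences are annotated just upstream of the EGFP coding sequence. No Cas9 is encoded, so the nuclease must be supplied separately, and EGFP serves to mark transfected or transduced cells.

The associated publication concerns Cas9-mediated allelic exchange to repair compound heterozygous recessive mutations in mice. This suggests the construct is used to produce AAV vectors that direct cleavage within the Fah intron, with EGFP reporting delivery.
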