Addgene plasmid #121508: pAAVsc.U6-sgFah.CMV/CB-EGFP
Purpose: Expresses sgRNA targeting mouse Fah intron 7 (sgFah).
Depositing lab: Guangping Gao. Depositing organization: University of Massachusetts, Worcester. Publication: Cas9-mediated allelic exchange repairs compound heterozygous recessive mutations in mice. Wang D, Li J, Song CQ, Tran K, Mou H, Wu PH, Tai PWL, Mendonca CA, Ren L, Wang BY, Su Q, Gessler DJ, Zamore PD, Xue W, Gao G. Nat Biotechnol. 2018 Oct;36(9):839-842. doi: 10.1038/nbt.4219. Epub 2018 Aug 13. PubMed 30102296.
Backbone
  Vector backbone: pAAVsc
  Vector type: Mammalian Expression, AAV
Growth in bacteria
  Bacterial resistance: Ampicillin, 100 μg/mL
  Growth temperature: 37°C
  Growth strain: NEB Stable
  Copy number: High Copy
Gene/Insert
  Gene/Insert name: sgFah
  gRNA/shRNA sequence: AAAGAGTGGAGCCTTAGTGT
  Species: Synthetic
  Promoter: U6
  Cloning method: Gibson Cloning
  Sequencing primers: 5′ GACTATCATATGCTTACCGT
Terms and licenses: Academic/Nonprofit Terms; Industry Terms: Not Available to Industry
How to cite: pAAVsc.U6-sgFah.CMV/CB-EGFP was a gift from Guangping Gao (Addgene plasmid # 121508 ; http://n2t.net/addgene:121508 ; RRID:Addgene_121508)
